Addgene plasmid #101222: pHR-mCh-Cry2olig
Purpose: Cry2olig(E490G)
Depositing lab: Clifford Brangwynne. Depositing organization: Princeton University. Publication: Spatiotemporal Control of Intracellular Phase Transitions Using Light-Activated optoDroplets. Shin Y, Berry J, Pannucci N, Haataja MP, Toettcher JE, Brangwynne CP. Cell. 2017 Jan 12;168(1-2):159-171.e14. doi: 10.1016/j.cell.2016.11.054. Epub 2016 Dec 29. PubMed 28041848.
Backbone
  Vector backbone: pHR
  Vector type: Mammalian Expression, Lentiviral
Growth in bacteria
  Bacterial resistance: Ampicillin, 100 μg/mL
  Growth temperature: 37°C
  Growth strain: NEB Stable
  Copy number: Unknown
Gene/Insert
  Gene/Insert name: Cry2olig
  Species: A. thaliana (mustard weed)
  Mutation: E490G
  Promoter: SFFV
  Cloning method: Unknown
  Sequencing primers: 5′ n/a
Terms and licenses: Academic/Nonprofit Terms; Industry Terms: Not Available to Industry
Depositor comments: Our Cry2WT contains an additional 29 amino acids at the C-terminus of Cry2PHR. These additional residues are also retained in other constructs we used in the associated study.
How to cite: pHR-mCh-Cry2olig was a gift from Clifford Brangwynne (Addgene plasmid # 101222 ; http://n2t.net/addgene:101222 ; RRID:Addgene_101222)
