[The description below was written by a language model from this plasmid's Addgene catalogue record and the feature table of its GenBank file.]
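Description:
pHR-mCh-Cry2olig is an 11.3 kb HIV-1-based lentiviral transfer plasmid on the pHR backbone, built for mammalian expression of a light-responsive Arabidopsis thaliana cryptochrome 2 variant. It is propagated in E. coli through a high-copy ColE1/pUC-type origin and selected with ampicillin via the bla gene. The recombination-reducing growth strain listed suits a plasmid that carries repeated LTR sequences.

The viral portion comprises a full-length HIV-1 LTR (annotated as a 3' LTR but positioned upstream of the packaging signal, so acting as the 5' LTR), the Psi packaging signal, the Rev response element, the cPPT/CTS, and a U3-deleted self-inactivating 3' LTR. Between these elements, the SFFV promoter drives the payload, followed by a WPRE to enhance transcript expression. The annotated coding feature is the CRY2 photolyase homology region. The catalogue specifies the E490G "Cry2olig" mutation, a change known to strengthen blue-light-induced clustering. The depositor notes that their Cry2 constructs retain 29 extra residues beyond the C-terminus of Cry2PHR. The name indicates an mCherry fusion, and an unannotated gap of roughly 800 bp between the promoter and CRY2PHR would fit an N-terminal fluorescent protein, but mCherry itself is not annotated in the feature table.

Outside the viral cassette, the backbone carries an SV40 promoter/origin, small t intron and SV40 poly(A) signal. No mammalian selection marker is recorded. The associated publication concerns light-controlled intracellular phase transitions (optoDroplets). In that setting the construct provides a fluorescently trackable, light-oligomerizing Cry2 module, though the record does not state its specific role in the study.
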