LOCUS       Exported 11303 bp ds-DNA circular SYN 12-MAY-2021
DEFINITION  Cry2olig(E490G).
ACCESSION   .
VERSION     .
KEYWORDS    pHR-mCh-Cry2olig
SOURCE      synthetic DNA construct
  ORGANISM  synthetic DNA construct
REFERENCE   1 (bases 1 to 11303)
  AUTHORS   Shin Y, Berry J, Pannucci N, Haataja MP, Toettcher JE, Brangwynne CP
  TITLE     Spatiotemporal Control of Intracellular Phase Transitions Using
            Light-Activated optoDroplets.
  JOURNAL   Cell. 2017 Jan 12;168(1-2):159-171.e14. doi:
            10.1016/j.cell.2016.11.054. Epub 2016 Dec 29.
  PUBMED    28041848
REFERENCE   2 (bases 1 to 11303)
  AUTHORS   .
  TITLE     Direct Submission
  JOURNAL   Exported May 12, 2021 from SnapGene Server 1.1.58
            http://www.snapgene.com
FEATURES             Location/Qualifiers
     source          1..11303
                     /organism="synthetic DNA construct"
                     /mol_type="other DNA"
     misc_feature    43..160
                     /label=cPPT/CTS
                     /note="central polypurine tract and central termination
                     sequence of HIV-1"
     promoter        313..720
                     /label=SFFV promoter
                     /note="spleen focus-forming virus long terminal repeat
                     (LTR) promoter"
     CDS             1515..3008
                     /codon_start=1
                     /product="N-terminal photolyase homology region of
                     Arabidopsis thaliana cryptochrome 2"
                     /label=CRY2PHR
                     /note="binds to CIB1 upon exposure to blue light (Kennedy
                     et al., 2010)"
                     /translation="MKMDKKTIVWFRRDLRIEDNPALAAAAHEGSVFPVFIWCPEEEGQ
                     FYPGRASRWWMKQSLAHLSQSLKALGSDLTLIKTHNTISAILDCIRVTGATKVVFNHLY
                     DPVSLVRDHTVKEKLVERGISVQSYNGDLLYEPWEIYCEKGKPFTSFNSYWKKCLDMSI
                     ESVMLPPPWRLMPITAAAEAIWACSIEELGLENEAEKPSNALLTRAWSPGWSNADKLLN
                     EFIEKQLIDYAKNSKKVVGNSTSLLSPYLHFGEISVRHVFQCARMKQIIWARDKNSEGE
                     ESADLFLRGIGLREYSRYICFNFPFTHEQSLLSHLRFFPWDADVDKFKAWRQGRTGYPL
                     VDAGMRELWATGWMHNRIRVIVSSFAVKFLLLPWKWGMKYFWDTLLDADLECDILGWQY
                     ISGSIPDGHELDRLDNPALQGAKYDPEGEYIRQWLPELARLPTEWIHHPWDAPLTVLKA
                     SGVELGTNYAKPIVDIDTARELLAKAISRTRGAQIMIGAA"
     misc_feature    3160..3748
                     /label=WPRE
                     /note="woodchuck hepatitis virus posttranscriptional
                     regulatory element"
     primer_bind     complement(3213..3233)
                     /label=WPRE-R
                     /note="WPRE, reverse primer"
     CDS             complement(3631..3642)
                     /codon_start=1
                     /product="Factor Xa recognition and cleavage site"
                     /label=Factor Xa site
                     /translation="IEGR"
     primer_bind     complement(3751..3767)
                     /label=KS primer
                     /note="common sequencing primer, one of multiple similar
                     variants"
     primer_bind     complement(3752..3768)
                     /label=pBluescriptKS
                     /note="For pBluescript vector"
     LTR             3858..4091
                     /label=3' LTR (Delta-U3)
                     /note="self-inactivating 3' long terminal repeat (LTR) from
                     HIV-1"
     promoter        complement(4116..4134)
                     /label=SP6 promoter
                     /note="promoter for bacteriophage SP6 RNA polymerase"
     primer_bind     complement(4117..4134)
                     /label=SP6
                     /note="SP6 promoter, forward primer"
     primer_bind     complement(4424..4443)
                     /label=pBRrevBam
                     /note="pBR322 vectors, tet region, downstream of BamHI,
                     reverse primer"
     primer_bind     complement(4657..4676)
                     /label=pRS-marker
                     /note="pRS vectors, use to sequence yeast selectable
                     marker"
     primer_bind     4776..4798
                     /label=pGEX 3'
                     /note="pGEX vectors, reverse primer"
     primer_bind     complement(4836..4854)
                     /label=pBRforEco
                     /note="pBR322 vectors, upsteam of EcoRI site, forward
                     primer"
     promoter        4922..5026
                     /gene="bla"
                     /label=AmpR promoter
     CDS             5027..5887
                     /codon_start=1
                     /gene="bla"
                     /product="beta-lactamase"
                     /label=AmpR
                     /note="confers resistance to ampicillin, carbenicillin, and
                     related antibiotics"
                     /translation="MSIQHFRVALIPFFAAFCLPVFAHPETLVKVKDAEDQLGARVGYI
                     ELDLNSGKILESFRPEERFPMMSTFKVLLCGAVLSRIDAGQEQLGRRIHYSQNDLVEYS
                     PVTEKHLTDGMTVRELCSAAITMSDNTAANLLLTTIGGPKELTAFLHNMGDHVTRLDRW
                     EPELNEAIPNDERDTTMPVAMATTLRKLLTGELLTLASRQQLIDWMEADKVAGPLLRSA
                     LPAGWFIADKSGAGERGSRGIIAALGPDGKPSRIVVIYTTGSQATMDERNRQIAEIGAS
                     LIKHW"
     primer_bind     complement(5245..5264)
                     /label=Amp-R
                     /note="Ampicillin resistance gene, reverse primer"
     rep_origin      6058..6646
                     /direction=RIGHT
                     /label=ori
                     /note="high-copy-number ColE1/pMB1/pBR322/pUC origin of
                     replication"
     primer_bind     6547..6566
                     /label=pBR322ori-F
                     /note="pBR322 origin, forward primer"
     primer_bind     6800..6817
                     /label=L4440
                     /note="L4440 vector, forward primer"
     primer_bind     complement(6887..6907)
                     /label=pBABE 3'
                     /note="SV40 enhancer, reverse primer for pBABE vectors"
     promoter        6892..7221
                     /label=SV40 promoter
                     /note="SV40 enhancer and early promoter"
     rep_origin      7072..7207
                     /label=SV40 ori
                     /note="SV40 origin of replication"
     primer_bind     7134..7153
                     /label=SV40pro-F
                     /note="SV40 promoter/origin, forward primer"
     intron          8355..8420
                     /label=small t intron
                     /note="SV40 (simian virus 40) small t antigen intron"
     CDS             8550..8570
                     /codon_start=1
                     /product="nuclear localization signal of SV40 (simian virus
                     40) large T antigen"
                     /label=SV40 NLS
                     /translation="PKKKRKV"
     polyA_signal    8995..9129
                     /label=SV40 poly(A) signal
                     /note="SV40 polyadenylation signal"
     primer_bind     complement(9032..9051)
                     /label=SV40pA-R
                     /note="SV40 polyA, reverse primer"
     primer_bind     9086..9105
                     /label=EBV-rev
                     /note="SV40 polyA terminator, reverse primer"
     LTR             9297..9930
                     /label=3' LTR
                     /note="3' long terminal repeat (LTR) from HIV-1"
     misc_feature    9977..10102
                     /label=HIV-1 Psi
                     /note="packaging signal of human immunodeficiency virus
                     type 1"
     misc_feature    10599..10832
                     /label=RRE
                     /note="The Rev response element (RRE) of HIV-1 allows for
                     Rev-dependent mRNA export from the nucleus to the
                     cytoplasm."
     CDS             11017..11061
                     /codon_start=1
                     /product="antigenic peptide corresponding to amino acids
                     655 to 669 of the HIV envelope protein gp41 (Lutje Hulsik
                     et al., 2013)"
                     /label=gp41 peptide
                     /note="recognized by the 2H10 single-chain llama nanobody"
                     /translation="KNEQELLELDKWASL"
ORIGIN
        1 cggatctcga cggtatcgcc aaatggcagt attcatccac aattttaaaa gaaaaggggg
       61 gattgggggg tacagtgcag gggaaagaat agtagacata atagcaacag acatacaaac
      121 taaagaatta caaaaacaaa ttacaaaaat tcaaaatttt cgggtttatt acagggacag
      181 cagagatcca gtttggatcg ataagcttga tatcgaattc ctgcagcccc gataaaataa
      241 aagattttat ttagtctcca gaaaaagggg ggaatgaaag accccacctg taggtttggc
      301 aagctagctg cagtaacgcc attttgcaag gcatggaaaa ataccaaacc aagaatagag
      361 aagttcagat caagggcggg tacatgaaaa tagctaacgt tgggccaaac aggatatctg
      421 cggtgagcag tttcggcccc ggcccggggc caagaacaga tggtcaccgc agtttcggcc
      481 ccggcccgag gccaagaaca gatggtcccc agatatggcc caaccctcag cagtttctta
      541 agacccatca gatgtttcca ggctccccca aggacctgaa atgaccctgc gccttatttg
      601 aattaaccaa tcagcctgct tctcgcttct gttcgcgcgc ttctgcttcc cgagctctat
      661 aaaagagctc acaacccctc actcggcgcg ccagtcctcc gacagactga gtcgcccggg
      721 ggggatctgg agctctcgag aattctcacg cgtcaagtgg agcaaggcag gtggacagtg
      781 gatccggagc taccatggtg tctaaaggcg aggaggataa catggctata atcaaggaat
      841 ttatgaggtt caaggtgcat atggagggat ctgtgaacgg tcacgagttc gaaatcgagg
      901 gcgaaggcga ggggcgaccc tatgaaggga cacagacggc caaactgaag gtgaccaagg
      961 gtggccccct gcctttcgcc tgggacatcc tgtcacccca gtttatgtac ggctctaagg
     1021 cttacgttaa gcaccctgcc gatattccgg actacttgaa actgagcttc cctgaagggt
     1081 tcaagtggga acgggtaatg aattttgagg atggcggtgt agtcacagtt acccaggaca
     1141 gctctcttca ggacggagaa tttatctata aggttaaact tcggggcact aacttcccat
     1201 cagacggccc cgtgatgcag aagaaaacta tgggctggga agccagctca gaacgcatgt
     1261 atcccgagga cggagcactg aagggagaaa tcaagcagcg actcaagctg aaggatgggg
     1321 gacattatga tgctgaggtc aaaaccacct ataaggccaa gaaacccgtt cagcttcctg
     1381 gggcatacaa cgtgaatatc aaactggata ttacatccca taacgaagac tataccatcg
     1441 tggaacagta cgagcgggcc gagggcagac atagcacagg gggcatggat gaattgtaca
     1501 aggcggccac gcgtatgaag atggacaaaa agactatagt ttggtttaga agagacctaa
     1561 ggattgagga taatcctgca ttagcagcag ctgctcacga aggatctgtt tttcctgtct
     1621 tcatttggtg tcctgaagaa gaaggacagt tttatcctgg aagagcttca agatggtgga
     1681 tgaaacaatc acttgctcac ttatctcaat ccttgaaggc tcttggatct gacctcactt
     1741 taatcaaaac ccacaacacg atttcagcga tcttggattg tatccgcgtt accggtgcta
     1801 caaaagtcgt ctttaaccac ctctatgatc ctgtttcgtt agttcgggac cataccgtaa
     1861 aggagaagct ggtggaacgt gggatctctg tgcaaagcta caatggagat ctattgtatg
     1921 aaccgtggga gatatactgc gaaaagggca aaccttttac gagtttcaat tcttactgga
     1981 agaaatgctt agatatgtcg attgaatccg ttatgcttcc tcctccttgg cggttgatgc
     2041 caataactgc agcggctgaa gcgatttggg cgtgttcgat tgaagaacta gggctggaga
     2101 atgaggccga gaaaccgagc aatgcgttgt taactagagc ttggtctcca ggatggagca
     2161 atgctgataa gttactaaat gagttcatcg agaagcagtt gatagattat gcaaagaaca
     2221 gcaagaaagt tgttgggaat tctacttcac tactttctcc gtatctccat ttcggggaaa
     2281 taagcgtcag acacgttttc cagtgtgccc ggatgaaaca aattatatgg gcaagagata
     2341 agaacagtga aggagaagaa agtgcagatc tttttcttag gggaatcggt ttaagagagt
     2401 attctcggta tatatgtttc aacttcccgt ttactcacga gcaatcgttg ttgagtcatc
     2461 ttcggttttt cccttgggat gctgatgttg ataagttcaa ggcctggaga caaggcagga
     2521 ccggttatcc gttggtggat gccggaatga gagagctttg ggctaccgga tggatgcata
     2581 acagaataag agtgattgtt tcaagctttg ctgtgaagtt tcttctcctt ccatggaaat
     2641 ggggaatgaa gtatttctgg gatacacttt tggatgctga tttggaatgt gacatccttg
     2701 gctggcagta tatctctggg agtatccccg atggccacga gcttgatcgc ttggacaatc
     2761 ccgcgttaca aggcgccaaa tatgacccag aaggtgagta cataaggcaa tggcttcccg
     2821 agcttgcgag attgccaact gaatggatcc atcatccatg ggacgctcct ttaaccgtac
     2881 tcaaagcttc tggtgtggaa ctcggaacaa actatgcgaa acccattgta gacatcgaca
     2941 cagctcgtga gctactagct aaagctattt caagaacccg tggagcacag atcatgatcg
     3001 gagcagcagc ccgggatcca ccggtcgcca ccggttcagg gagcggatcc ggctcaggga
     3061 gtgcggccgc aactcccacc tgcaacatgc gtgactgact gaggccgcga ctctagagtc
     3121 gacctgcagg catgcaagct tgatatcaag cttatcgata atcaacctct ggattacaaa
     3181 atttgtgaaa gattgactgg tattcttaac tatgttgctc cttttacgct atgtggatac
     3241 gctgctttaa tgcctttgta tcatgctatt gcttcccgta tggctttcat tttctcctcc
     3301 ttgtataaat cctggttgct gtctctttat gaggagttgt ggcccgttgt caggcaacgt
     3361 ggcgtggtgt gcactgtgtt tgctgacgca acccccactg gttggggcat tgccaccacc
     3421 tgtcagctcc tttccgggac tttcgctttc cccctcccta ttgccacggc ggaactcatc
     3481 gccgcctgcc ttgcccgctg ctggacaggg gctcggctgt tgggcactga caattccgtg
     3541 gtgttgtcgg ggaaatcatc gtcctttcct tggctgctcg cctgtgttgc cacctggatt
     3601 ctgcgcggga cgtccttctg ctacgtccct tcggccctca atccagcgga ccttccttcc
     3661 cgcggcctgc tgccggctct gcggcctctt ccgcgtcttc gccttcgccc tcagacgagt
     3721 cggatctccc tttgggccgc ctccccgcat cgataccgtc gacctcgagg gaattaattc
     3781 gagctcggta cctttaagac caatgactta caaggcagct gtagatctta gccacttttt
     3841 aaaagaaaag gggggactgg aagggctaat tcactcccaa cgaagacaag atctgctttt
     3901 tgcttgtact gggtctctct ggttagacca gatctgagcc tgggagctct ctggctaact
     3961 agggaaccca ctgcttaagc ctcaataaag cttgccttga gtgcttcaag tagtgtgtgc
     4021 ccgtctgttg tgtgactctg gtaactagag atccctcaga cccttttagt cagtgtggaa
     4081 aatctctagc agcatctaga attaattccg tgtattctat agtgtcacct aaatcgtatg
     4141 tgtatgatac ataaggttat gtattaattg tagccgcgtt ctaacgacaa tatgtacaag
     4201 cctaattgtg tagcatctgg cttactgaag cagaccctat catctctctc gtaaactgcc
     4261 gtcagagtcg gtttggttgg acgaaccttc tgagtttctg gtaacgccgt cccgcacccg
     4321 gaaatggtca gcgaaccaat cagcagggtc atcgctagcc agatcctcta cgccggacgc
     4381 atcgtggccg gcatcaccgg cgccacaggt gcggttgctg gcgcctatat cgccgacatc
     4441 accgatgggg aagatcgggc tcgccacttc gggctcatga gcgcttgttt cggcgtgggt
     4501 atggtggcag gccccgtggc cgggggactg ttgggcgcca tctccttgca tgcaccattc
     4561 cttgcggcgg cggtgctcaa cggcctcaac ctactactgg gctgcttcct aatgcaggag
     4621 tcgcataagg gagagcgtcg aatggtgcac tctcagtaca atctgctctg atgccgcata
     4681 gttaagccag ccccgacacc cgccaacacc cgctgacgcg ccctgacggg cttgtctgct
     4741 cccggcatcc gcttacagac aagctgtgac cgtctccggg agctgcatgt gtcagaggtt
     4801 ttcaccgtca tcaccgaaac gcgcgagacg aaagggcctc gtgatacgcc tatttttata
     4861 ggttaatgtc atgataataa tggtttctta gacgtcaggt ggcacttttc ggggaaatgt
     4921 gcgcggaacc cctatttgtt tatttttcta aatacattca aatatgtatc cgctcatgag
     4981 acaataaccc tgataaatgc ttcaataata ttgaaaaagg aagagtatga gtattcaaca
     5041 tttccgtgtc gcccttattc ccttttttgc ggcattttgc cttcctgttt ttgctcaccc
     5101 agaaacgctg gtgaaagtaa aagatgctga agatcagttg ggtgcacgag tgggttacat
     5161 cgaactggat ctcaacagcg gtaagatcct tgagagtttt cgccccgaag aacgttttcc
     5221 aatgatgagc acttttaaag ttctgctatg tggcgcggta ttatcccgta ttgacgccgg
     5281 gcaagagcaa ctcggtcgcc gcatacacta ttctcagaat gacttggttg agtactcacc
     5341 agtcacagaa aagcatctta cggatggcat gacagtaaga gaattatgca gtgctgccat
     5401 aaccatgagt gataacactg cggccaactt acttctgaca acgatcggag gaccgaagga
     5461 gctaaccgct tttttgcaca acatggggga tcatgtaact cgccttgatc gttgggaacc
     5521 ggagctgaat gaagccatac caaacgacga gcgtgacacc acgatgcctg tagcaatggc
     5581 aacaacgttg cgcaaactat taactggcga actacttact ctagcttccc ggcaacaatt
     5641 aatagactgg atggaggcgg ataaagttgc aggaccactt ctgcgctcgg cccttccggc
     5701 tggctggttt attgctgata aatctggagc cggtgagcgt gggtctcgcg gtatcattgc
     5761 agcactgggg ccagatggta agccctcccg tatcgtagtt atctacacga cggggagtca
     5821 ggcaactatg gatgaacgaa atagacagat cgctgagata ggtgcctcac tgattaagca
     5881 ttggtaactg tcagaccaag tttactcata tatactttag attgatttaa aacttcattt
     5941 ttaatttaaa aggatctagg tgaagatcct ttttgataat ctcatgacca aaatccctta
     6001 acgtgagttt tcgttccact gagcgtcaga ccccgtagaa aagatcaaag gatcttcttg
     6061 agatcctttt tttctgcgcg taatctgctg cttgcaaaca aaaaaaccac cgctaccagc
     6121 ggtggtttgt ttgccggatc aagagctacc aactcttttt ccgaaggtaa ctggcttcag
     6181 cagagcgcag ataccaaata ctgttcttct agtgtagccg tagttaggcc accacttcaa
     6241 gaactctgta gcaccgccta catacctcgc tctgctaatc ctgttaccag tggctgctgc
     6301 cagtggcgat aagtcgtgtc ttaccgggtt ggactcaaga cgatagttac cggataaggc
     6361 gcagcggtcg ggctgaacgg ggggttcgtg cacacagccc agcttggagc gaacgaccta
     6421 caccgaactg agatacctac agcgtgagct atgagaaagc gccacgcttc ccgaagggag
     6481 aaaggcggac aggtatccgg taagcggcag ggtcggaaca ggagagcgca cgagggagct
     6541 tccaggggga aacgcctggt atctttatag tcctgtcggg tttcgccacc tctgacttga
     6601 gcgtcgattt ttgtgatgct cgtcaggggg gcggagccta tggaaaaacg ccagcaacgc
     6661 ggccttttta cggttcctgg ccttttgctg gccttttgct cacatgttct ttcctgcgtt
     6721 atcccctgat tctgtggata accgtattac cgcctttgag tgagctgata ccgctcgccg
     6781 cagccgaacg accgagcgca gcgagtcagt gagcgaggaa gcggaagagc gcccaatacg
     6841 caaaccgcct ctccccgcgc gttggccgat tcattaatgc agctgtggaa tgtgtgtcag
     6901 ttagggtgtg gaaagtcccc aggctcccca gcaggcagaa gtatgcaaag catgcatctc
     6961 aattagtcag caaccaggtg tggaaagtcc ccaggctccc cagcaggcag aagtatgcaa
     7021 agcatgcatc tcaattagtc agcaaccata gtcccgcccc taactccgcc catcccgccc
     7081 ctaactccgc ccagttccgc ccattctccg ccccatggct gactaatttt ttttatttat
     7141 gcagaggccg aggccgcctc ggcctctgag ctattccaga agtagtgagg aggctttttt
     7201 ggaggcctag gcttttgcaa aaagcttgga cacaagacag gcttgcgaga tatgtttgag
     7261 aataccactt tatcccgcgt cagggagagg cagtgcgtaa aaagacgcgg actcatgtga
     7321 aatactggtt tttagtgcgc cagatctcta taatctcgcg caacctattt tcccctcgaa
     7381 cactttttaa gccgtagata aacaggctgg gacacttcac atgagcgaaa aatacatcgt
     7441 cacctgggac atgttgcaga tccatgcacg taaactcgca agccgactga tgccttctga
     7501 acaatggaaa ggcattattg ccgtaagccg tggcggtctg taccgggtgc gttactggcg
     7561 cgtgaactgg gtattcgtca tgtcgatacc gtttgtattt ccagctacga tcacgacaac
     7621 cagcgcgagc ttaaagtgct gaaacgcgca gaaggcgatg gcgaaggctt catcgttatt
     7681 gatgacctgg tggataccgg tggtactgcg gttgcgattc gtgaaatgta tccaaaagcg
     7741 cactttgtca ccatcttcgc aaaaccggct ggtcgtccgc tggttgatga ctatgttgtt
     7801 gatatcccgc aagatacctg gattgaacag ccgtgggata tgggcgtcgt attcgtcccg
     7861 ccaatctccg gtcgctaatc ttttcaacgc ctggcactgc cgggcgttgt tctttttaac
     7921 ttcaggcggg ttacaatagt ttccagtaag tattctggag gctgcatcca tgacacaggc
     7981 aaacctgagc gaaaccctgt tcaaaccccg ctttaaacat cctgaaacct cgacgctagt
     8041 ccgccgcttt aatcacggcg cacaaccgcc tgtgcagtcg gcccttgatg gtaaaaccat
     8101 ccctcactgg tatcgcatga ttaaccgtct gatgtggatc tggcgcggca ttgacccacg
     8161 cgaaatcctc gacgtccagg cacgtattgt gatgagcgat gccgaacgta ccgacgatga
     8221 tttatacgat acggtgattg gctaccgtgg cggcaactgg atttatgagt gggccccgga
     8281 tctttgtgaa ggaaccttac ttctgtggtg tgacataatt ggacaaacta cctacagaga
     8341 tttaaagctc taaggtaaat ataaaatttt taagtgtata atgtgttaaa ctactgattc
     8401 taattgtttg tgtattttag attccaacct atggaactga tgaatgggag cagtggtgga
     8461 atgcctttaa tgaggaaaac ctgttttgct cagaagaaat gccatctagt gatgatgagg
     8521 ctactgctga ctctcaacat tctactcctc caaaaaagaa gagaaaggta gaagacccca
     8581 aggactttcc ttcagaattg ctaagttttt tgagtcatgc tgtgtttagt aatagaactc
     8641 ttgcttgctt tgctatttac accacaaagg aaaaagctgc actgctatac aagaaaatta
     8701 tggaaaaata ttctgtaacc tttataagta ggcataacag ttataatcat aacatactgt
     8761 tttttcttac tccacacagg catagagtgt ctgctattaa taactatgct caaaaattgt
     8821 gtacctttag ctttttaatt tgtaaagggg ttaataagga atatttgatg tatagtgcct
     8881 tgactagaga tcataatcag ccataccaca tttgtagagg ttttacttgc tttaaaaaac
     8941 ctcccacacc tccccctgaa cctgaaacat aaaatgaatg caattgttgt tgttaacttg
     9001 tttattgcag cttataatgg ttacaaataa agcaatagca tcacaaattt cacaaataaa
     9061 gcattttttt cactgcattc tagttgtggt ttgtccaaac tcatcaatgt atcttatcat
     9121 gtctggatca actggataac tcaagctaac caaaatcatc ccaaacttcc caccccatac
     9181 cctattacca ctgccaatta cctgtggttt catttactct aaacctgtga ttcctctgaa
     9241 ttattttcat tttaaagaaa ttgtatttgt taaatatgta ctacaaactt agtagttgga
     9301 agggctaatt cactcccaaa gaagacaaga tatccttgat ctgtggatct accacacaca
     9361 aggctacttc cctgattagc agaactacac accagggcca ggggtcagat atccactgac
     9421 ctttggatgg tgctacaagc tagtaccagt tgagccagat aaggtagaag aggccaataa
     9481 aggagagaac accagcttgt tacaccctgt gagcctgcat gggatggatg acccggagag
     9541 agaagtgtta gagtggaggt ttgacagccg cctagcattt catcacgtgg cccgagagct
     9601 gcatccggag tacttcaaga actgctgata tcgagcttgc tacaagggac tttccgctgg
     9661 ggactttcca gggaggcgtg gcctgggcgg gactggggag tggcgagccc tcagatcctg
     9721 catataagca gctgcttttt gcctgtactg ggtctctctg gttagaccag atctgagcct
     9781 gggagctctc tggctaacta gggaacccac tgcttaagcc tcaataaagc ttgccttgag
     9841 tgcttcaagt agtgtgtgcc cgtctgttgt gtgactctgg taactagaga tccctcagac
     9901 ccttttagtc agtgtggaaa atctctagca gtggcgcccg aacagggact tgaaagcgaa
     9961 agggaaacca gaggagctct ctcgacgcag gactcggctt gctgaagcgc gcacggcaag
    10021 aggcgagggg cggcgactgg tgagtacgcc aaaaattttg actagcggag gctagaagga
    10081 gagagatggg tgcgagagcg tcagtattaa gcgggggaga attagatcgc gatgggaaaa
    10141 aattcggtta aggccagggg gaaagaaaaa atataaatta aaacatatag tatgggcaag
    10201 cagggagcta gaacgattcg cagttaatcc tggcctgtta gaaacatcag aaggctgtag
    10261 acaaatactg ggacagctac aaccatccct tcagacagga tcagaagaac ttagatcatt
    10321 atataataca gtagcaaccc tctattgtgt gcatcaaagg atagagataa aagacaccaa
    10381 ggaagcttta gacaagatag aggaagagca aaacaaaagt aagaccaccg cacagcaagc
    10441 ggccggccgc tgatcttcag acctggagga ggagatatga gggacaattg gagaagtgaa
    10501 ttatataaat ataaagtagt aaaaattgaa ccattaggag tagcacccac caaggcaaag
    10561 agaagagtgg tgcagagaga aaaaagagca gtgggaatag gagctttgtt ccttgggttc
    10621 ttgggagcag caggaagcac tatgggcgca gcgtcaatga cgctgacggt acaggccaga
    10681 caattattgt ctggtatagt gcagcagcag aacaatttgc tgagggctat tgaggcgcaa
    10741 cagcatctgt tgcaactcac agtctggggc atcaagcagc tccaggcaag aatcctggct
    10801 gtggaaagat acctaaagga tcaacagctc ctggggattt ggggttgctc tggaaaactc
    10861 atttgcacca ctgctgtgcc ttggaatgct agttggagta ataaatctct ggaacagatt
    10921 tggaatcaca cgacctggat ggagtgggac agagaaatta acaattacac aagcttaata
    10981 cactccttaa ttgaagaatc gcaaaaccag caagaaaaga atgaacaaga attattggaa
    11041 ttagataaat gggcaagttt gtggaattgg tttaacataa caaattggct gtggtatata
    11101 aaattattca taatgatagt aggaggcttg gtaggtttaa gaatagtttt tgctgtactt
    11161 tctatagtga atagagttag gcagggatat tcaccattat cgtttcagac ccacctccca
    11221 accccgaggg gacccgacag gcccgaagga atagaagaag aaggtggaga gagagacaga
    11281 gacagatcca ttcgattagt gaa
//
